Addgene plasmid #234953: pHAGE2-EF1a-E1MLS-2xFLAG-T4Lig-IRES-Neo
Purpose: Human codon optimized T4 DNA Ligase with N-terminal E1 MLS expressing plasmid
Depositing lab: Agnel Sfeir. Depositing organization: Memorial Sloan-Kettering Cancer Center. Publication: Engineering mtDNA Deletions by Reconstituting End-Joining in Human Mitochondria. Fu Y, Land M, Cui R, Kavlashvili T, Kim M, Lieber T, Ryu KW, DeBitetto E, Masilionis I, Saha R, Takizawa M, Baker D, Tigano M, Reznik E, Sharma R, Chaligne R, Thompson CB, Pe'er D, Sfeir A. bioRxiv [Preprint]. 2024 Oct 17:2024.10.15.618543. doi: 10.1101/2024.10.15.618543. PubMed 39463974.
Backbone
  Vector backbone: pHAGE2-EF1a-MCS-IRES-Neo
  Vector type: Mammalian Expression, Lentiviral
  Selectable markers: Neomycin (select with G418)
Growth in bacteria
  Bacterial resistance: Ampicillin, 100 μg/mL
  Growth temperature: 30°C
  Growth strain: NEB Stable
  Copy number: High Copy
Gene/Insert
  Gene/Insert name: human codon optimized T4 DNA Ligase with N-terminal mitochondrial localization signal of pyruvate dehydrogenase E1 subunit (alt name: mito-T4)
  Species: Enterobacteria phage T4 (Bacteriophage T4)
  Promoter: EF1a
  Tag / fusion protein: FLAG (N terminal on insert)
  Cloning method: Other
  Sequencing primers: 5′ CGTCCAGGCACCTCGATTAG
Terms and licenses: Academic/Nonprofit Terms; Industry Terms: Not Available to Industry
How to cite: pHAGE2-EF1a-E1MLS-2xFLAG-T4Lig-IRES-Neo was a gift from Agnel Sfeir (Addgene plasmid # 234953 ; http://n2t.net/addgene:234953 ; RRID:Addgene_234953)
