[The description below was written by a language model from this plasmid's Addgene catalogue record and pLannotate feature annotations shown in this document.]
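Description:
pHAGE2-EF1a-E1MLS-2xFLAG-T4Lig-IRES-Neo is a 10.45 kb HIV-1-derived lentiviral transfer plasmid for mammalian expression, built on the pHAGE2-EF1a-MCS-IRES-Neo backbone. In bacteria it is maintained through a high-copy ColE1/pUC-type origin and selected with ampicillin via β-lactamase. The viral portion carries the usual cis-acting elements: LTR sequences flanking the cassette, the Ψ packaging signal running into a gag fragment, the Rev response element for nuclear export of the unspliced genomic RNA, and the cPPT/CTS that aids nuclear import of the reverse-transcribed genome. A WPRE lies downstream of the cassette to enhance transcript stability and expression. Small nef, lac and SV40 fragments in the annotation appear to be backbone remnants rather than functional parts.

The payload is a single bicistronic transcript driven by the constitutive human EF-1α promoter. The first cistron encodes human codon-optimized bacteriophage T4 DNA ligase ("mito-T4"). Its N-terminus carries the mitochondrial localization signal of the pyruvate dehydrogenase E1 subunit, annotated as a PDHA1 fragment, followed by FLAG epitope tagging for detection. The construct name indicates two FLAG copies, although the feature table flags only one partial match. An EMCV IRES then allows cap-independent translation of the neomycin phosphotransferase gene from the same mRNA, so G418 resistance is coupled to ligase expression.

The design delivers the phage ligase into the mitochondrial matrix of transduced or transfected cells. According to the associated publication title, it belongs to work that reconstitutes end-joining activity in human mitochondria in order to engineer mtDNA deletions.
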