Features (pLannotate 1.2.2; 26 found; start..end, strand, type, name):
    204..995     +  CDS            neo: KKA2_KLEPN - Also known as kan, nptII. Experimental evidence at protein level: Swiss-Prot protein existence level 1. Resistance to kanamycin, neomycin, paromomycin, ribostamycin, butirosin and gentamicin B. From Klebsiella pneumoniae.
   1033..1621    +  misc_feature   WPRE: woodchuck hepatitis virus posttranscriptional regulatory element
   1616..1726    +  CDS            nef (fragment): NEF_SIVS4 - Experimental evidence at protein level: Swiss-Prot protein existence level 1. Interferes with TCR signaling from the cell membrane. Interacts with CD247/TCRZ (TCR zeta chain) and exert potent down- regulation of cell surface TCR/CD3 complexes. From Simian immunodeficiency virus (isolate F236/smH4) (SIV-sm) (Simian immunodeficiency virus sooty mangabey monkey).
   1769..1949    +  LTR            5' LTR (truncated): truncated 5' long terminal repeat (LTR) from HIV-1
   2082..2186    +  promoter       AmpR promoter: bla
   2187..3047    +  CDS            AmpR: β-lactamase; bla; confers resistance to ampicillin, carbenicillin, and related antibiotics
   3218..3806    +  rep_origin     ori: high-copy-number ColE1/pMB1/pBR322/pUC origin of replication
   3989..4043    +  CDS            lacI (fragment): lac repressor; lacI; The lac repressor binds to the lac operator to inhibit transcription in E. coli. This inhibition can be relieved by adding lactose or isopropyl-β-D-thiogalactopyranoside (IPTG).
   4049..4142    +  rep_origin     SV40 ori (fragment): SV40 origin of replication
   4167..4204    +  CDS            lacI (fragment): lac repressor; lacI; The lac repressor binds to the lac operator to inhibit transcription in E. coli. This inhibition can be relieved by adding lactose or isopropyl-β-D-thiogalactopyranoside (IPTG).
   4217..4238    +  protein_bind   CAP binding site: CAP binding activates transcription in the presence of cAMP. E. coli catabolite activator protein
   4253..4283    +  promoter       lac promoter: promoter for the E. coli lac operon
   4291..4307    +  protein_bind   lac operator: The lac repressor binds to the lac operator to inhibit transcription in E. coli. This inhibition can be relieved by adding lactose or isopropyl-β-D-thiogalactopyranoside (IPTG). lac repressor encoded by lacI
   4341..4424    +  polyA_signal   SV40 poly(A) signal (fragment): SV40 polyadenylation signal
   4591..4920    +  CDS            nef (fragment): NEF_HV1BR - Experimental evidence at protein level: Swiss-Prot protein existence level 1. Extracellular Nef protein targets CD4(+) T-lymphocytes for apoptosis by interacting with CXCR4 surface receptors (PubMed:14990729). From Human immunodeficiency virus type 1 group M subtype B (isolate BRU/LAI) (HIV-1).
   4968..5225    +  LTR            5' LTR (truncated): truncated 5' long terminal repeat (LTR) from HIV-1
   5272..5397    +  misc_feature   HIV-1 Ψ: packaging signal of human immunodeficiency virus type 1
   5381..5719    +  CDS            HIV-1 gag (fragment): gag protein from human immunodeficiency virus 1; gag
   5843..6179    +  ncRNA          RRE: Accession: RF00036 - HIV Rev response element
   6504..6604    +  CDS            Rev (fragment): human immunodeficiency virus 1 (HIV-1) Rev protein; rev; enhances nuclear export of unspliced and incompletely spliced viral mRNAs
   6649..6766    +  misc_feature   cPPT/CTS: central polypurine tract and central termination sequence of HIV-1
   6814..7992    +  promoter       EF-1α promoter: strong constitutive promoter for human elongation factor EF-1α
   8171..8260    +  CDS            PDHA1 (fragment): ODPA_HUMAN - Also known as PHE1A. Experimental evidence at protein level: Swiss-Prot protein existence level 1. The pyruvate dehydrogenase complex catalyzes the overall conversion of pyruvate to acetyl-CoA and CO(2), and thereby links the glycolytic pathway to the tricarboxylic cycle. From Homo sapiens (Human).
   8282..8302    +  CDS            FLAG (fragment): FLAG® epitope tag, followed by an enterokinase cleavage site
   8333..9790    +  CDS            30: DNLI_BPT4 - Experimental evidence at protein level: Swiss-Prot protein existence level 1. DNA ligase, which is expressed in the early stage of lytic development, has been implicated in T4 DNA synthesis and genetic recombination. It may also play a role in T4 DNA repair. From Enterobacteria phage T4 (Bacteriophage T4).
  10083..199     +  misc_feature   IRES (across the origin): internal ribosome entry site (IRES) of the encephalomyocarditis virus (EMCV)
>Addgene plasmid #234953 | pHAGE2-EF1a-E1MLS-2xFLAG-T4Lig-IRES-Neo | addgene full sequence | sequence record 467731 | Addgene NGS Result
TAGTTGTGGAAAGAGTCAAATGGCTCTCCTCAAGCGTATTCAACAAGGGGCTGAAGGATGCCCAGAAGGT
ACCCCATTGTATGGGATCTGATCTGGGGCCTCGGTGCACATGCTTTACATGTGTTTAGTCGAGGTTAAAA
AACGTCTAGGCCCCCCGAACCACGGGGACGTGGTTTTCCTTTGAAAAACACGATGATAATACCATGATTG
AACAAGATGGATTGCACGCAGGTTCTCCGGCCGCTTGGGTGGAGAGGCTATTCGGCTATGACTGGGCACA
ACAGACAATCGGCTGCTCTGATGCCGCCGTGTTCCGGCTGTCAGCGCAGGGGCGCCCGGTTCTTTTTGTC
AAGACCGACCTGTCCGGTGCCCTGAATGAACTGCAGGACGAGGCAGCGCGGCTATCGTGGCTGGCCACGA
CGGGCGTTCCTTGCGCAGCTGTGCTCGACGTTGTCACTGAAGCGGGAAGGGACTGGCTGCTATTGGGCGA
AGTGCCGGGGCAGGATCTCCTGTCATCTCACCTTGCTCCTGCCGAGAAAGTATCCATCATGGCTGATGCA
ATGCGGCGGCTGCATACGCTTGATCCGGCTACCTGCCCATTCGACCACCAAGCGAAACATCGCATCGAGC
GAGCACGTACTCGGATGGAAGCCGGTCTTGTCGATCAGGATGATCTGGACGAAGAGCATCAGGGGCTCGC
GCCAGCCGAACTGTTCGCCAGGCTCAAGGCGCGCATGCCCGACGGCGAGGATCTCGTCGTGACCCATGGC
GATGCCTGCTTGCCGAATATCATGGTGGAAAATGGCCGCTTTTCTGGATTCATCGACTGTGGCCGGCTGG
GTGTGGCGGACCGCTATCAGGACATAGCGTTGGCTACCCGTGATATTGCTGAAGAGCTTGGCGGCGAATG
GGCTGACCGCTTCCTCGTGCTTTACGGTATCGCCGCTCCCGATTCGCAGCGCATCGCCTTCTATCGCCTT
CTTGACGAGTTCTTCTGAAGTAGATGCCGACCGGGATCTATCGATAGATCCTAATCAACCTCTGGATTAC
AAAATTTGTGAAAGATTGACTGGTATTCTTAACTATGTTGCTCCTTTTACGCTATGTGGATACGCTGCTT
TAATGCCTTTGTATCATGCTATTGCTTCCCGTATGGCTTTCATTTTCTCCTCCTTGTATAAATCCTGGTT
GCTGTCTCTTTATGAGGAGTTGTGGCCCGTTGTCAGGCAACGTGGCGTGGTGTGCACTGTGTTTGCTGAC
GCAACCCCCACTGGTTGGGGCATTGCCACCACCTGTCAGCTCCTTTCCGGGACTTTCGCTTTCCCCCTCC
CTATTGCCACGGCGGAACTCATCGCCGCCTGCCTTGCCCGCTGCTGGACAGGGGCTCGGCTGTTGGGCAC
TGACAATTCCGTGGTGTTGTCGGGGAAATCATCGTCCTTTCCTTGGCTGCTCGCCTGTGTTGCCACCTGG
ATTCTGCGCGGGACGTCCTTCTGCTACGTCCCTTCGGCCCTCAATCCAGCGGACCTTCCTTCCCGCGGCC
TGCTGCCGGCTCTGCGGCCTCTTCCGCGTCTTCGCCTTCGCCCTCAGACGAGTCGGATCTCCCTTTGGGC
CGCCTCCCCGCCTGGTACCTTTAAGACCAATGACTTACAAGGCAGCTGTAGATCTTAGCCACTTTTTAAA
AGAAAAGGGGGGACTGGAAGGGCTAATTCACTCCCAACGAAGACAAGATCACCTGCAGGACAGGCGCGCC
CTGCTTTTTGCTTGTACTGGGTCTCTCTGGTTAGACCAGATCTGAGCCTGGGAGCTCTCTGGCTAACTAG
GGAACCCACTGCTTAAGCCTCAATAAAGCTTGCCTTGAGTGCTTCAAGTAGTGTGTGCCCGTCTGTTGTG
TGACTCTGGTAACTAGAGATCCCTCAGACCCTTTTAGTCAGTGTGGAAAATCTCTAGCACCCGGGCGATT
AAGGAAAGGGCTAGATCATTCTTGAAGACGAAAGGGCCTCGTGATACGCCTATTTTTATAGGTTAATGTC
ATGATAATAATGGTTTCTTAGACGTCAGGTGGCACTTTTCGGGGAAATGTGCGCGGAACCCCTATTTGTT
TATTTTTCTAAATACATTCAAATATGTATCCGCTCATGAGACAATAACCCTGATAAATGCTTCAATAATA
TTGAAAAAGGAAGAGTATGAGTATTCAACATTTCCGTGTCGCCCTTATTCCCTTTTTTGCGGCATTTTGC
CTTCCTGTTTTTGCTCACCCAGAAACGCTGGTGAAAGTAAAAGATGCTGAAGATCAGTTGGGTGCACGAG
TGGGTTACATCGAACTGGATCTCAACAGCGGTAAGATCCTTGAGAGTTTTCGCCCCGAAGAACGTTTTCC
AATGATGAGCACTTTTAAAGTTCTGCTATGTGGCGCGGTATTATCCCGTGTTGACGCCGGGCAAGAGCAA
CTCGGTCGCCGCATACACTATTCTCAGAATGACTTGGTTGAGTACTCACCAGTCACAGAAAAGCATCTTA
CGGATGGCATGACAGTAAGAGAATTATGCAGTGCTGCCATAACCATGAGTGATAACACTGCGGCCAACTT
ACTTCTGACAACGATCGGAGGACCGAAGGAGCTAACCGCTTTTTTGCACAACATGGGGGATCATGTAACT
CGCCTTGATCGTTGGGAACCGGAGCTGAATGAAGCCATACCAAACGACGAGCGTGACACCACGATGCCTG
TAGCAATGGCAACAACGTTGCGCAAACTATTAACTGGCGAACTACTTACTCTAGCTTCCCGGCAACAATT
AATAGACTGGATGGAGGCGGATAAAGTTGCAGGACCACTTCTGCGCTCGGCCCTTCCGGCTGGCTGGTTT
ATTGCTGATAAATCTGGAGCCGGTGAGCGTGGGTCTCGCGGTATCATTGCAGCACTGGGGCCAGATGGTA
AGCCCTCCCGTATCGTAGTTATCTACACGACGGGGAGTCAGGCAACTATGGATGAACGAAATAGACAGAT
CGCTGAGATAGGTGCCTCACTGATTAAGCATTGGTAACTGTCAGACCAAGTTTACTCATATATACTTTAG
ATTGATTTAAAACTTCATTTTTAATTTAAAAGGATCTAGGTGAAGATCCTTTTTGATAATCTCATGACCA
AAATCCCTTAACGTGAGTTTTCGTTCCACTGAGCGTCAGACCCCGTAGAAAAGATCAAAGGATCTTCTTG
AGATCCTTTTTTTCTGCGCGTAATCTGCTGCTTGCAAACAAAAAAACCACCGCTACCAGCGGTGGTTTGT
TTGCCGGATCAAGAGCTACCAACTCTTTTTCCGAAGGTAACTGGCTTCAGCAGAGCGCAGATACCAAATA
CTGTTCTTCTAGTGTAGCCGTAGTTAGGCCACCACTTCAAGAACTCTGTAGCACCGCCTACATACCTCGC
TCTGCTAATCCTGTTACCAGTGGCTGCTGCCAGTGGCGATAAGTCGTGTCTTACCGGGTTGGACTCAAGA
CGATAGTTACCGGATAAGGCGCAGCGGTCGGGCTGAACGGGGGGTTCGTGCACACAGCCCAGCTTGGAGC
GAACGACCTACACCGAACTGAGATACCTACAGCGTGAGCTATGAGAAAGCGCCACGCTTCCCGAAGGGAG
AAAGGCGGACAGGTATCCGGTAAGCGGCAGGGTCGGAACAGGAGAGCGCACGAGGGAGCTTCCAGGGGGA
AACGCCTGGTATCTTTATAGTCCTGTCGGGTTTCGCCACCTCTGACTTGAGCGTCGATTTTTGTGATGCT
CGTCAGGGGGGCGGAGCCTATGGAAAAACGCCAGCAACGCGGCCTTTTTACGGTTCCTGGCCTTTTGCTG
GCCTTTTGCTCACATGTTCTTTCCTGCGTTATCCCCTGATTCTGTGGATAACCGTATTACCGCCTTTGAG
TGAGCTGATACCGCTCGCCGCAGCCGAACGACCGAGCGCAGCGAGTCAGTGAGCGAGGAAGCGGAAGAGC
GCCCAATACGCAAACCGCCTCTCCCCGCGCGTTGGCCGATTCATTAATGCAGCAAGCTCATGGCTGACTA
ATTTTTTTTATTTATGCAGAGGCCGAGGCCGCCTCGGCCTCTGAGCTATTCCAGAAGTAGTGAGGAGGCT
TTTTTGGAGGCCTAGGCTTTTGCAAAAAGCTCCCCGTGGCACGACAGGTTTCCCGACTGGAAAGCGGGCA
GTGAGCGCAACGCAATTAATGTGAGTTAGCTCACTCATTAGGCACCCCAGGCTTTACACTTTATGCTTCC
GGCTCGTATGTTGTGTGGAATTGTGAGCGGATAACAATTTCACACAGGAAACAGCTATGACATGATTACG
AATTTCACAAATAAAGCATTTTTTTCACTGCATTCTAGTTGTGGTTTGTCCAAACTCATCAATGTATCTT
ATCATGTCTGGATCAACTGGATAACTCAAGCTAACCAAAATCATCCCAAACTTCCCACCCCATACCCTAT
TACCACTGCCAATTACCTGTGGTTTCATTTACTCTAAACCTGTGATTCCTCTGAATTATTTTCATTTTAA
AGAAATTGTATTTGTTAAATATGTACTACAAACTTAGTAGTTGGAAGGGCTAATTCACTCCCAAAGAAGA
CAAGATATCCTTGATCTGTGGATCTACCACACACAAGGCTACTTCCCTGATTAGCAGAACTACACACCAG
GGCCAGGGGTCAGATATCCACTGACCTTTGGATGGTGCTACAAGCTAGTACCAGTTGAGCCAGATAAGGT
AGAAGAGGCCAATAAAGGAGAGAACACCAGCTTGTTACACCCTGTGAGCCTGCATGGGATGGATGACCCG
GAGAGAGAAGTGTTAGAGTGGAGGTTTGACAGCCGCCTAGCATTTCATCACGTGGCCCGAGAGCTGCATC
CGGAGTACTTCAAGAACTGCTGATATCGAGCTTGCTACAAGGGACTTTCCGCTGGGGACTTTCCAGGGAG
GCGTGGCCTGGGCGGGACTGGGGAGTGGCGAGCCCTCAGATCCTGCATATAAGCAGCTGCTTTTTGCCTG
TACTGGGTCTCTCTGGTTAGACCAGATCTGAGCCTGGGAGCTCTCTGGCTAACTAGGGAACCCACTGCTT
AAGCCTCAATAAAGCTTGCCTTGAGTGCTTCAAGTAGTGTGTGCCCGTCTGTTGTGTGACTCTGGTAACT
AGAGATCCCTCAGACCCTTTTAGTCAGTGTGGAAAATCTCTAGCAGTGGCGCCCGAACAGGGACTTGAAA
GCGAAAGGGAAACCAGAGGAGCTCTCTCGACGCAGGACTCGGCTTGCTGAAGCGCGCACGGCAAGAGGCG
AGGGGCGGCGACTGGTGAGTACGCCAAAAATTTTGACTAGCGGAGGCTAGAAGGAGAGAGATGGGTGCGA
GAGCGTCAGTATTAAGCGGGGGAGAATTAGATCGCGATGGGAAAAAATTCGGTTAAGGCCAGGGGGAAAG
AAAAAATATAAATTAAAACATATAGTATGGGCAAGCAGGGAGCTAGAACGATTCGCAGTTAATCCTGGCC
TGTTAGAAACATCAGAAGGCTGTAGACAAATACTGGGACAGCTACAACCATCCCTTCAGACAGGATCAGA
AGAACTTAGATCATTATATAATACAGTAGCAACCCTCTATTGTGTGCATCAAAGGATAGAGATAAAAGAC
ACCAAGGAAGCTTTAGACAAGATAGAGGAAGAGCAAAACAAAAGTAAGACCACCGCACAGCAAGCGGCCG
GCCGCTGATCTTCAGACCTGGAGGAGGAGATATGAGGGACAATTGGAGAAGTGAATTATATAAATATAAA
GTAGTAAAAATTGAACCATTAGGAGTAGCACCCACCAAGGCAAAGAGAAGAGTGGTGCAGAGAGAAAAAA
GAGCAGTGGGAATAGGAGCTTTGTTCCTTGGGTTCTTGGGAGCAGCAGGAAGCACTATGGGCGCAGCGTC
AATGACGCTGACGGTACAGGCCAGACAATTATTGTCTGGTATAGTGCAGCAGCAGAACAATTTGCTGAGG
GCTATTGAGGCGCAACAGCATCTGTTGCAACTCACAGTCTGGGGCATCAAGCAGCTTCAGGCAAGAATCC
TGGCTGTGGAAAGATACCTAAAGGATCAACAGCTCCTGGGGATTTGGGGTTGCTCTGGAAAACTCATTTG
CACCACTGCTGTGCCTTGGAATGCTAGTTGGAGTAATAAATCTCTGGAACAGATTTGGAATCACACGACC
TGGATGGAGTGGGACAGAGAAATTAACAATTACACAAGCTTAATACACTCCTTAATTGAAGAATCGCAAA
ACCAGCAAGAAAAGAATGAACAAGAATTATTGGAATTAGATAAATGGGCAAGTTTGTGGAATTGGTTTAA
CATAACAAATTGGCTGTGGTATATAAAATTATTCATAATGATAGTAGGAGGCTTGGTAGGTTTAAGAATA
GTTTTTGCTGTACTTTCTATAGTGAATAGAGTTAGGCAGGGATATTCACCATTATCGTTTCAGACCCACC
TCCCAACCCCGAGGGGACCCGACAGGCCCGAAGGAATAGAAGAAGAAGGTGGAGAGAGAGACAGAGACAG
ATCCATTCGATTAGTGAACGGATCTCGACGGTATCGCCGAATTCACAAATGGCAGTATTCATCCACAATT
TTAAAAGAAAAGGGGGGATTGGGGGGTACAGTGCAGGGGAAAGAATAGTAGACATAATAGCAACAGACAT
ACAAACTAAAGAATTACAAAAACAAATTACAAAAATTCAAAATTTTCGGGTTTATTACAGGGACAGCAGA
GATCCAGTTTGGACTAGTCGTGAGGCTCCGGTGCCCGTCAGTGGGCAGAGCGCACATCGCCCACAGTCCC
CGAGAAGTTGGGGGGAGGGGTCGGCAATTGAACCGGTGCCTAGAGAAGGTGGCGCGGGGTAAACTGGGAA
AGTGATGTCGTGTACTGGCTCCGCCTTTTTCCCGAGGGTGGGGGAGAACCGTATATAAGTGCAGTAGTCG
CCGTGAACGTTCTTTTTCGCAACGGGTTTGCCGCCAGAACACAGGTAAGTGCCGTGTGTGGTTCCCGCGG
GCCTGGCCTCTTTACGGGTTATGGCCCTTGCGTGCCTTGAATTACTTCCACCTGGCTGCAGTACGTGATT
CTTGATCCCGAGCTTCGGGTTGGAAGTGGGTGGGAGAGTTCGAGGCCTTGCGCTTAAGGAGCCCCTTCGC
CTCGTGCTTGAGTTGAGGCCTGGCCTGGGCGCTGGGGCCGCCGCGTGCGAATCTGGTGGCACCTTCGCGC
CTGTCTCGCTGCTTTCGATAAGTCTCTAGCCATTTAAAATTTTTGATGACCTGCTGCGACGCTTTTTTTC
TGGCAAGATAGTCTTGTAAATGCGGGCCAAGATCTGCACACTGGTATTTCGGTTTTTGGGGCCGCGGGCG
GCGACGGGGCCCGTGCGTCCCAGCGCACATGTTCGGCGAGGCGGGGCCTGCGAGCGCGGCCACCGAGAAT
CGGACGGGGGTAGTCTCAAGCTGGCCGGCCTGCTCTGGTGCCTGGCCTCGCGCCGCCGTGTATCGCCCCG
CCCTGGGCGGCAAGGCTGGCCCGGTCGGCACCAGTTGCGTGAGCGGAAAGATGGCCGCTTCCCGGCCCTG
CTGCAGGGAGCTCAAAATGGAGGACGCGGCGCTCGGGAGAGCGGGCGGGTGAGTCACCCACACAAAGGAA
AAGGGCCTTTCCGTCCTCAGCCGTCGCTTCATGTGACTCCACGGAGTACCGGGCGCCGTCCAGGCACCTC
GATTAGTTCTCGAGCTTTTGGAGTACGTCGTCTTTAGGTTGGGGGGAGGGGTTTTATGCGATGGAGTTTC
CCCACACTGAGTGGGTGGAGACTGAAGTTAGGCCAGCTTGGCACTTGATGTAATTCTCCTTGGAATTTGC
CCTTTTTGAGTTTGGATCTTGGTTCATTCTCAAGCCTCAGACAGTGGTTCAAAGTTTTTTTCTTCCATTT
CAGGTGTCGTGAAGCGGCCGCTTAATTAAGTTTCTCGCGGTGCCCTTGCGGCGCAGCTGGGGTCGCGGCC
CTGCTCCCCGCGCTTTCTTAAGGCCCGCGGGCGGCGCAGGAGCGGCACTCGTGGCTGTGGTGGCTTCGGC
AGCGGCTTCAGCAGATCGGCGGCATCAGCGGTAGCACCAGCACTAGCAGCATGAGAAAAATGCTGGCTGC
CGTGAGCCGAGTGCTGTCCGGGGCAAGTCAAAAGCCAGCCTCAAGAGTCTTGGTGGCAAGTAGAAATTTC
ATTCATGGTACCGTCGACGACTACAAGGACGACGATGACAAGGACTACAAAGACGATGACGACAAGGGAT
CCATTCTCAAGATCTTGAATGAGATAGCTTCAATTGGAAGTACCAAACAAAAGCAAGCAATACTGGAAAA
GAATAAGGATAACGAACTGTTGAAGCGGGTTTACCGCCTGACTTATTCACGGGGGCTTCAATATTATATT
AAGAAATGGCCTAAACCGGGAATCGCTACTCAATCTTTCGGTATGCTCACGCTTACTGACATGCTTGATT
TCATCGAATTCACGCTGGCCACGCGAAAGTTGACAGGAAATGCGGCAATCGAGGAGCTTACCGGCTACAT
AACGGACGGAAAGAAGGATGACGTAGAGGTCCTTAGAAGGGTAATGATGAGAGATCTGGAGTGCGGAGCG
TCAGTAAGCATTGCCAACAAGGTTTGGCCCGGTCTGATACCAGAGCAACCGCAAATGCTTGCCAGTAGTT
ACGACGAAAAGGGGATTAACAAAAACATTAAATTTCCCGCCTTTGCTCAACTCAAAGCAGATGGAGCACG
CTGTTTTGCGGAGGTCCGGGGAGATGAACTGGATGATGTCAGACTCCTGAGCAGAGCAGGAAACGAGTAC
CTTGGATTGGATTTGCTCAAGGAAGAGTTGATAAAGATGACTGCAGAAGCAAGGCAAATACACCCTGAAG
GCGTACTTATTGACGGTGAACTGGTTTATCATGAGCAGGTAAAAAAAGAGCCAGAGGGACTCGACTTTTT
GTTTGACGCTTATCCTGAGAACAGTAAGGCAAAGGAGTTTGCAGAAGTAGCAGAGTCCCGAACGGCATCA
AATGGCATTGCAAATAAAAGTCTCAAAGGCACAATCAGTGAAAAAGAAGCTCAGTGTATGAAGTTCCAGG
TGTGGGATTACGTACCGCTTGTTGAAATCTATTCTCTTCCGGCTTTCAGACTCAAGTATGATGTGCGCTT
TTCTAAATTGGAGCAAATGACGTCCGGGTATGACAAGGTGATTCTTATTGAAAATCAAGTGGTGAACAAT
CTGGATGAAGCGAAGGTGATTTATAAAAAATATATAGACCAGGGTTTGGAAGGCATTATACTGAAGAACA
TCGACGGGTTGTGGGAGAACGCACGCTCCAAAAACCTGTACAAGTTTAAGGAGGTGATTGACGTGGATCT
TAAGATAGTAGGAATATATCCTCATCGAAAAGACCCAACTAAAGCTGGAGGGTTCATCTTGGAGAGTGAA
TGCGGAAAGATTAAAGTGAATGCAGGCTCAGGGCTGAAGGACAAGGCGGGCGTAAAATCTCACGAATTGG
ACCGGACTCGAATAATGGAGAACCAAAATTATTATATAGGGAAGATACTTGAATGTGAGTGTAATGGATG
GCTTAAGTCTGATGGGAGGACAGACTACGTAAAGCTGTTTCTGCCGATTGCCATTAGATTGCGGGAAGAC
AAGACCAAGGCCAATACTTTTGAAGACGTGTTCGGTGATTTTCACGAGGTGACCGGGCTGGCTAGCGCTC
TGCAGAAAAAACTCGAGGAGCTGGAACTGGATTCTAGATAAACCACGATCGTTATGCTGAGTATGTTAAG
CTCTTTATGACTGTTTTTGTAGTGGTATAGAGTACTGCAGAATACAGTAAGCTGCTCTATTGTAGCATTT
CTTGATGTTGCTTAGTCACTTATTTCATAAACAACTTAATGTTCTGAATAATTTCTTACTAAACATTTTG
TTATTGGGCAAGTGATTGAAAATAGTAAATGCTTTGTGTGATTGAATCGAATTCAGGGCCCGTTTAAACG
GATCCCTCCCCCCCCCCTAACGTTACTGGCCGAAGCCGCTTGGAATAAGGCCGGTGTGCGTTTGTCTATA
TGTTATTTTCCACCATATTGCCGTCTTTTGGCAATGTGAGGGCCCGGAAACCTGGCCCTGTCTTCTTGAC
GAGCATTCCTAGGGGTCTTTCCCCTCTCGCCAAAGGAATGCAAGGTCTGTTGAATGTCGTGAAGGAAGCA
GTTCCTCTGGAAGCTTCTTGAAGACAAACAACGTCTGTAGCGACCCTTTGCAGGCAGCGGAACCCCCCAC
CTGGCGACAGGTGCCTCTGCGGCCAAAAGCCACGTGTATAAGATACACCTGCAAAGGCGGCACAACCCCA
GTGCCACGTTGTGAGTTGGA
